Addgene plasmid #245625: pICSL12001
Purpose: Level 0 Golden Gate part pAt4: AtPSBQ (At4g21280) promoter, GGAG - AATG
Depositing lab: Mark Youles. Depositing organization: Sainsbury Laboratory, Norwich.
Backbone
  Vector backbone: pICH41295
  Backbone size w/o insert (bp): 2249
  Vector type: Synthetic Biology
Growth in bacteria
  Bacterial resistance: Spectinomycin, 50 μg/mL
  Growth temperature: 37°C
  Growth strain: DH5alpha
  Copy number: High Copy
Gene/Insert
  Gene/Insert name: pAt4: AtPSBQ (At4g21280) promoter
  Species: A. thaliana (mustard weed)
  Insert size (bp): 454
  Mutation: BsaI/BpiI sites removed by point-mutation
  Cloning method: Restriction Enzyme; 5′ cloning site BsaI (destroyed during cloning); 3′ cloning site BsaI (destroyed during cloning)
  Sequencing primers: 5′ TCACATGTTCTTTCCTGCG; 3′ GTCTCATGAGCGGATACATATTTGAATG
Terms and licenses: Academic/Nonprofit Terms; Industry Terms: Not Available to Industry
Depositor comments: Level 0 promoter + 5' untranslated region module used for GoldenGate assemblies using the MoClo overhang syntax
How to cite: pICSL12001 was a gift from Mark Youles (Addgene plasmid # 245625 ; http://n2t.net/addgene:245625 ; RRID:Addgene_245625)
