[The description below was written by a language model from this plasmid's Addgene catalogue record and pLannotate feature annotations shown in this document.]
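Description:
pICSL12001 is a Level 0 Golden Gate part plasmid built in the pICH41295 backbone, a small synthetic-biology cloning vector maintained in E. coli. The sequenced plasmid is 2,703 nt, consistent with the 2,249 bp backbone plus a 454 bp insert. Propagation relies on a high-copy ColE1/pUC-type origin, and selection is by spectinomycin, conferred by the aadA aminoglycoside adenylyltransferase gene, which lies downstream of an AmpR (bla) promoter. The short lacI, integrase and gentamicin acetyltransferase fragments picked up by automated annotation are non-functional remnants, most likely carried over with the backbone and the resistance cassette, rather than working components.

The payload is the pAt4 module: the promoter of Arabidopsis thaliana PSBQ (At4g21280), supplied as a combined promoter plus 5′ untranslated region part. It is not annotated in the feature table, but probably occupies the unannotated stretch between the lacI fragment and the AmpR promoter. Internal BsaI and BpiI recognition sites were removed by point mutation, so that the part is "domesticated" and stays intact during Type IIS digestion. The module is defined by GGAG and AATG fusion overhangs under the MoClo syntax, with the AATG end providing the junction to a downstream coding sequence part at its start codon.

The plasmid has no expression function of its own. It serves as a standardised donor in one-pot Golden Gate reactions, in which the promoter is combined with coding sequence, tag and terminator modules to assemble Level 1 transcription units, typically for plant expression. The record gives no data on the promoter's strength or tissue specificity.
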