Features (pLannotate 1.2.2; 6 found; start..end, strand, type, name):
      1..589     +  rep_origin     ori: high-copy-number ColE1/pMB1/pBR322/pUC origin of replication
    772..821     +  CDS            lacI (fragment): lac repressor; lacI; The lac repressor binds to the lac operator to inhibit transcription in E. coli. This inhibition can be relieved by adding lactose or isopropyl-β-D-thiogalactopyranoside (IPTG).
   1416..1520    +  promoter       AmpR promoter: bla
   1511..1591    -  CDS            int (fragment): INT2_ECOLX - Protein inferred from homology: Swiss-Prot protein existence level 3. Putative integrase believed to be involved in the insertion of antibiotic resistance genes into plasmids and transposons. From Escherichia coli.
   1679..1735    +  CDS            GmR (fragment): gentamycin acetyltransferase; aacC1; confers resistance to gentamycin
   1742..2530    +  CDS            aadA: S3AD_ECOLX - Experimental evidence at protein level: Swiss-Prot protein existence level 1. Mediates bacterial resistance to the antibiotics streptomycin and spectinomycin. From Escherichia coli.
>Addgene plasmid #245625 | pICSL12001 | addgene full sequence | sequence record 495456 | Addgene NGS Result
TTGAGATCCTTTTTTTCTGCGCGTAATCTGCTGCTTGCAAACAAAAAAACCACCGCTACCAGCGGTGGTT
TGTTTGCCGGATCAAGAGCTACCAACTCTTTTTCCGAAGGTAACTGGCTTCAGCAGAGCGCAGATACCAA
ATACTGTTCTTCTAGTGTAGCCGTAGTTAGGCCACCACTTCAAGAACTCTGTAGCACCGCCTACATACCT
CGCTCTGCTAATCCTGTTACCAGTGGCTGCTGCCAGTGGCGATAAGTCGTGTCTTACCGGGTTGGACTCA
AGACGATAGTTACCGGATAAGGCGCAGCGGTCGGGCTGAACGGGGGGTTCGTGCACACAGCCCAGCTTGG
AGCGAACGACCTACACCGAACTGAGATACCTACAGCGTGAGCTATGAGAAAGCGCCACGCTTCCCGAAGG
GAGAAAGGCGGACAGGTATCCGGTAAGCGGCAGGGTCGGAACAGGAGAGCGCACGAGGGAGCTTCCAGGG
GGAAACGCCTGGTATCTTTATAGTCCTGTCGGGTTTCGCCACCTCTGACTTGAGCGTCGATTTTTGTGAT
GCTCGTCAGGGGGGCGGAGCCTATGGAAAAACGCCAGCAACGCGGCCTTTTTACGGTTCCTGGCCTTTTG
CTGGCCTTTTGCTCACATGTTCTTTCCTGCGTTATCCCCTGATTCTGTGGATAACCGTATTACCGCCTTT
GAGTGAGCTGATACCGCTCGCCGCAGCCGAACGACCGAGCGCAGCGAGTCAGTGAGCGAGGAAGCGGAAG
AGCGCCCAATACGCAAACCGCCTCTCCCCGCGCGTTGGCCGATTCATTAATCACTCTGTGGTCTCAGGAG
GATTCTCAAGATCTTAGAGAATCAAATCGAAAACCTTCTCAATCGAAGTCGAGAAACTAGGATTCTTACT
TTTTCCTAATTTGGGGATTTTTGTGTGTGTGTAAGTGTGTGACTGAAGCAGGAGCCTGTAGTTTCGAAAT
TCGAACGATTTTGAAATTAGATGTGGCGGACTTCTGGAATTATCATAACGTTATCAATCAATAAAGTATT
TAAACATATGGGCTAACTTTGGGCCTACAATTCGGCCCAAATGTTTAAATAATCTTGCCACGTGGCTTTA
AGGCGGACAAAAATGACACGTGGTTTTATATGAGTGGCTACAACCATATCCAAGTTATCTAAAGTACAGA
TAAGGCGCTCTGTGTCGGAGAATGAAACCAACCAATCATATAAGCATAACCAATAATCATCGGCTTCAAT
TTTCGTCTTGAGAAAGAAAAACAAAATGGCAATGTGAGACCACGAAGTGGCTCTTCAGTGGACGAAAGGG
CCTCGTGATACGCCTATTTTTATAGGTTAATGTCATGATAATAATGGTTTCTTAGACGTCAGGTGGCACT
TTTCGGGGAAATGTGCGCGGAACCCCTATTTGTTTATTTTTCTAAATACATTCAAATATGTATCCGCTCA
TGAGACAATAACCCTGATAAATGCTTCAATAATATTGAAAAAGGAAGAGTATGCGCTCACGCAACTGGTC
CAGAACCTTGACCGAACGCAGCGGTGGTAACGGCGCAGTGGCGGTTTTCATGGCTTGTTATGACTGTTTT
TTTTTGGGGTACAGTCTATGCCTCGGGCATCCAAGCAGCAAGCGCGTTACGCCGTGGGTCGATGTTTGAT
GTTATGGAGCAGCAACGATGTTACGCAGCAGGGCAGTCGCCCTAAAACAAAGTTAAACATCATGAGGGAA
GCGGTGATCGCCGAAGTATCGACTCAACTATCAGAGGTAGTTGGCGTCATCGAGCGCCATCTCGAACCGA
CGTTGCTGGCCGTACATTTGTACGGCTCCGCAGTGGATGGCGGCCTGAAGCCACACAGCGATATTGATTT
GCTGGTTACGGTGACCGTAAGGCTTGATGAAACAACGCGGCGAGCTTTGATCAACGACCTTTTGGAAACT
TCGGCTTCCCCTGGAGAGAGCGAGATTCTCCGCGCTGTAGAAGTCACCATTGTTGTGCACGACGACATCA
TTCCGTGGCGTTATCCAGCTAAGCGCGAACTGCAATTTGGAGAATGGCAGCGCAATGACATTCTTGCAGG
TATCTTCGAGCCAGCCACGATCGACATTGATCTGGCTATCTTGCTGACAAAAGCAAGAGAACATAGCGTT
GCCTTGGTAGGTCCAGCGGCGGAGGAACTCTTTGATCCGGTTCCTGAACAGGATCTATTTGAGGCGCTAA
ATGAAACCTTAACGCTATGGAACTCGCCGCCCGACTGGGCTGGCGATGAGCGAAATGTAGTGCTTACGTT
GTCCCGCATTTGGTACAGCGCAGTAACCGGCAAAATCGCGCCGAAGGATGTCGCTGCCGACTGGGCAATG
GAGCGCCTGCCGGCCCAGTATCAGCCCGTCATACTTGAAGCTAGACAGGCTTATCTTGGACAAGAAGAAG
ATCGCTTGGCCTCGCGCGCAGATCAGTTGGAAGAATTTGTCCATTACGTAAAAGGCGAGATCACCAAGGT
AGTCGGCAAATAACTGTCAGACCAAGTTTACTCATATATACTTTAGATTGATTTAAAACTTCATTTTTAA
TTTAAAAGGATCTAGGTGAAGATCCTTTTTGATAATCTCATGACCAAAATCCCTTAACGTGAGTTTTCGT
TCCACTGAGCGTCAGACCCCGTAGAAAAGATCAAAGGATCTTC
